Addgene plasmid #199800: E1_pENTR_L1-L4_NN_G1333-DddA11'-C
Purpose: ptpTALECD_v2 vector assembly, Entry clone 1 with attL1 and L4
Depositing lab: Shin-ichi Arimura. Depositing organization: University of Tokyo, Graduate School of Agricultural and Life Sciences. Publication: Characterization and development of a plastid genome base editor, ptpTALECD. Nakazato I, Okuno M, Itoh T, Tsutsumi N, Arimura SI. Plant J. 2023 Aug;115(4):1151-1162. doi: 10.1111/tpj.16311. Epub 2023 Jun 2. PubMed 37265080.
Backbone
  Vector backbone: PINII
  Vector type: TALEN
Growth in bacteria
  Bacterial resistance: Kanamycin, 50 μg/mL
  Growth temperature: 37°C
  Growth strain: DH5alpha
  Copy number: High Copy
Gene/Insert
  Gene/Insert name: C- and N termini of platinum TALEN, a half of the evolved DddA (DddA11'), and a uracil glycosylase inhibitor
  Species: Synthetic
  Cloning method: Ligation Independent Cloning
Terms and licenses: Academic/Nonprofit Terms; Industry Terms: Not Available to Industry
Depositor comments: Multisite Gateway entry vector to express one hand of pTALECD_v2-UGI
How to cite: E1_pENTR_L1-L4_NN_G1333-DddA11'-C was a gift from Shin-ichi Arimura (Addgene plasmid # 199800 ; http://n2t.net/addgene:199800 ; RRID:Addgene_199800)
