[The description below was written by a language model from this plasmid's Addgene catalogue record and pLannotate feature annotations shown in this document.]
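Description:
E1_pENTR_L1-L4_NN_G1333-DddA11'-C is a 4.2 kb MultiSite Gateway entry clone used as the first building block in assembling ptpTALECD_v2, a TALE-based cytidine deaminase system for base editing the plastid genome in plants. It is a high-copy E. coli plasmid carrying a ColE1/pUC-type origin and a kanamycin resistance gene. rrnB T1 and T2 terminators flank the entry cassette, insulating it from read-through transcription. The catalogue lists the backbone as PINII and the vector type as TALEN.

The payload lies between attL1 and attL4, the sites that let this module recombine in a defined order and orientation with other entry clones and a destination vector in an LR reaction. Reading from attL1, the annotated coding region begins with an HA epitope tag fragment and continues into a TALE N-terminal segment (matched to AvrXa10). Next comes a stretch of pBluescript-derived sequence containing the lac promoter and operator, a lacZα fragment, MCS remnants and T3/T7 promoters. This most likely serves as a placeholder that is replaced when the target-specific TALE repeat array is installed, although the record does not say so explicitly. Downstream are a TALE C-terminal segment (matched to AvrBs3), a fragment of the double-stranded DNA cytidine deaminase DddA, and the phage PBS2 uracil glycosylase inhibitor (UGI), which blocks excision of the uracil produced by deamination. According to the record, the deaminase portion is one half of the evolved variant DddA11'; the name suggests the C-terminal half of a split at G1333.

No plant promoter or plastid transit peptide is annotated within the cassette, and the record does not state where these are supplied. The clone encodes one "hand" of the pTALECD_v2-UGI pair.
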