Features (pLannotate 1.2.2; 22 found; start..end, strand, type, name):
     84..111     +  terminator     rrnB T2 terminator: transcription terminator T2 from the E. coli rrnB gene
    166..258     -  CDS            lacI (fragment): lac repressor; lacI; The lac repressor binds to the lac operator to inhibit transcription in E. coli. This inhibition can be relieved by adding lactose or isopropyl-β-D-thiogalactopyranoside (IPTG).
    441..1029    -  rep_origin     ori: high-copy-number ColE1/pMB1/pBR322/pUC origin of replication
   1176..1985    -  CDS            KanR: aminoglycoside phosphotransferase; aph(3')-Ia; confers resistance to kanamycin in bacteria or G418 (Geneticin®) in eukaryotes
   2119..2137    +  promoter       T7 promoter: promoter for bacteriophage T7 RNA polymerase
   2163..2258    +  protein_bind   attL4: mutant version of attL; recombination site for the Gateway® LR reaction LR Clonase™
   2287..2535    -  CDS            UGI: UNGI_BPPB2 - Experimental evidence at protein level: Swiss-Prot protein existence level 1. This protein binds specifically and reversibly to the host uracil-DNA glycosylase, preventing removal of uracil residues from PBS2 DNA by the host uracil-excision repair system. From Bacillus phage PBS2 (Bacteriophage PBS2).
   2548..2835    -  CDS            dddA (fragment): DDDA_BURC1 - Experimental evidence at protein level: Swiss-Prot protein existence level 1. Toxic component of a toxin-immunity protein module, which functions as a cellular contact-dependent growth inhibition (CDI) system. CDI modules allow bacteria to communicate with and inhibit the growth of closely related neighboring bacteria in a contact-dependent fashion. Bacteria that have this module inhibit or kill bacteria without it, giving them a growth advantage. Probably specifically inhibited by cognate immunity protein DddI (Probable). The C-terminal 163 residue fragment has double-stranded DN
   2827..2958    -  CDS            avrBs3 (fragment): AVRB3_XANEU - Experimental evidence at protein level: Swiss-Prot protein existence level 1. Avirulence protein. Acts as a transcription factor in C.annuum plants. In susceptible plants lacking the Bs3 resistance gene induces expression of a number of genes, including genes homologous to a family of auxin-induced genes, alpha-expansin genes, pectate lyase, anthocyanidin glucoside rhamnosyl transferase and at least one transcription factor, UPA20. Their expression leads to plant hypertrophy in mesophyll cells, probably mainly mediated by UPA20 (PubMed:17962565). In resistant plants induces the h
   3057..3078    +  protein_bind   CAP binding site: CAP binding activates transcription in the presence of cAMP. E. coli catabolite activator protein
   3093..3123    +  promoter       lac promoter: promoter for the E. coli lac operon
   3131..3147    +  protein_bind   lac operator: The lac repressor binds to the lac operator to inhibit transcription in E. coli. This inhibition can be relieved by adding lactose or isopropyl-β-D-thiogalactopyranoside (IPTG). lac repressor encoded by lacI
   3192..3210    +  promoter       T3 promoter: promoter for bacteriophage T3 RNA polymerase
   3226..3249    +  misc_feature   MCS (fragment): pBluescript multiple cloning site
   3258..3276    -  promoter       T7 promoter: promoter for bacteriophage T7 RNA polymerase
   3284..3439    +  CDS            lacZα (fragment): LacZα fragment of β-galactosidase; lacZ fragment
   3444..3462    +  rep_origin     f1 ori (fragment): f1 bacteriophage origin of replication; arrow indicates direction of (+) strand synthesis
   3464..3874    -  CDS            avrXa10 (fragment): AVX10_XANOO - Experimental evidence at protein level: Swiss-Prot protein existence level 1. Avirulence protein. Induces the hypersensitive response (HR)in rice plants carrying the resistance gene Xa10. Activity depends on the presence of the core repeat domains; replacement with repeat domains from other proteins (AvrBs3 of X.euvesicatoria (AC P14727) or AvrXa7 of this organism) does not elicit the HR. Probably acts as a transcription factor in its host plant (rice) to induce plant resistance or disease. From Xanthomonas oryzae pv. oryzae.
   3884..3910    -  CDS            3xHA (fragment): three tandem HA epitope tags
   3913..4012    -  protein_bind   attL1: mutant version of attL; recombination site for the Gateway® LR reaction LR Clonase™
   4028..4064    +  CDS            lacZα (fragment): LacZα fragment of β-galactosidase; lacZ fragment
   4111..4154    -  terminator     rrnB T1 terminator: Escherichia coli rrnB; transcription terminator T1 from the E. coli rrnB gene
>Addgene plasmid #199800 | E1_pENTR_L1-L4_NN_G1333-DddA11'-C | addgene full sequence | sequence record 393342 | Addgene NGS Result
AGCGGATTTGAACGTTGTGAAGCAACGGCCCGGAGGGTGGCGGGCAGGACGCCCGCCATAAACTGCCAGG
CATCAAACTAAGCAGAAGGCCATCCTGACGGATGGCCTTTTTGCGTTTCTACAAACTCTTCCTGGCTAGC
GGTACGCGTATTAATTGCGTTGCGCTCACTGCCCGCTTTCCAGTCGGGAAACCTGTCGTGCCAGCTGCAT
TAATGAATCGGCCAACGCGCGGGGAGAGGCGGTTTGCGTATTGGGCGCTCTTCCGCTTCCTCGCTCACTG
ACTCGCTGCGCTCGGTCGTTCGGCTGCGGCGAGCGGTATCAGCTCACTCAAAGGCGGTAATACGGTTATC
CACAGAATCAGGGGATAACGCAGGAAAGAACATGTGAGCAAAAGGCCAGCAAAAGGCCAGGAACCGTAAA
AAGGCCGCGTTGCTGGCGTTTTTCCATAGGCTCCGCCCCCCTGACGAGCATCACAAAAATCGACGCTCAA
GTCAGAGGTGGCGAAACCCGACAGGACTATAAAGATACCAGGCGTTTCCCCCTGGAAGCTCCCTCGTGCG
CTCTCCTGTTCCGACCATGCCGCTTACCGGATACCTGTCCGCCTTTCTCCCTTCGGGAAGCGTGGCGCTT
TCTCATAGCTCACGCTGTAGGTATCTCAGTTCGGTGTAGGTCGTTCGCTCCAAGCTGGGCTGTGTGCACG
AACCCCCCGTTCAGCCCGACCGCTGCGCCTTATCCGGTAACTATCGTCTTGAGTCCAACCCGGTAAGACA
CGACTTATCGCCACTGGCAGCAGCCACTGGTAACAGGATTAGCAGAGCGAGGTATGTAGGCGGTGCTACA
GAGTTCTTGAAGTGGTGGCCTAACTACGGCTACACTAGAAGAACAGTATTTGGTATCTGCGCTCTGCTGA
AGCCAGTTACCTTCGGAAAAAGAGTTGGTAGCTCTTGATCCGGCAAACAAACCACCGCTGGTAGCGGTGG
TTTTTTTGTTTGCAAGCAGCAGATTACGCGCAGAAAAAAAGGATCTCAAGAAGATCCTTTGATCTTTTCT
ACGGGGTCTGACGCTCAGTGGAACGACGCGTAACTCACGTTAAGGGATTTTGGTCATGAGCTTGCGCCGT
CCCGTCAAGTCAGCGTAATGCTCTGCCAGTGTTACAACCAATTAACCAATTCTGATTAGAAAAACTCATC
GAGCATCAAATGAAACTGCAATTTATTCATATCAGGATTATCAATACCATATTTTTGAAAAAGCCGTTTC
TGTAATGAAGGAGAAAACTCACCGAGGCAGTTCCATAGGATGGCAAGATCCTGGTATCGGTCTGCGATTC
CGACTCGTCCAACATCAATACAACCTATTAATTTCCCCTCGTCAAAAATAAGGTTATCAAGTGAGAAATC
ACCATGAGTGACGACTGAATCCGGTGAGAATGGCAAAAGTTTATGCATTTCTTTCCAGACTTGTTCAACA
GGCCAGCCATTACGCTCGTCATCAAAATCACTCGCATCAACCAAACCGTTATTCATTCGTGATTGCGCCT
GAGCAAGGCGAAATACGCGATCGCTGTTAAAAGGACAATTACAAACAGGAATCGAATGCAACCGGCGCAG
GAACACTGCCAGCGCATCAACAATATTTTCACCTGAATCAGGATATTCTTCTAATACCTGGAATGCTGTT
TTTCCGGGGATCGCAGTGGTGAGTAACCATGCATCATCAGGAGTACGGATAAAATGCTTGATGGTCGGAA
GAGGCATAAATTCCGTCAGCCAGTTTAGTCTGACCATCTCATCTGTAACATCATTGGCAACGCTACCTTT
GCCATGTTTCAGAAACAACTCTGGCGCATCGGGCTTCCCATACAAGCGATAGATTGTCGCACCTGATTGC
CCGACATTATCGCGAGCCCATTTATACCCATATAAATCAGCATCCATGTTGGAATTTAATCGCGGCCTCG
ACGTTTCCCGTTGAATATGGCTCATAACACCCCTTGTATTACTGTTTATGTAAGCAGACAGTTTTATTGT
TCATGATGATATATTTTTATCTTGTGCAATGTAACATCAGAGATTTTGAGACACGGGCCAGAGCTGCCAG
GAAACAGCTATGACCATGTAATACGACTCACTATAGGGGCGGCCGCCCTGCAGCTGGATGGCAAATAATG
ATTTTATTTTGACTGATAGTGACCTGTTCGTTGCAACAAATTGATAAGCAATGCTTTCTTATAATGCCAA
CTTTGTATAGAAAAGTTGGGTGTCTAGAGGATCGCTCGAGTTATCACAACATCTTGATCTTGTTCTCTCC
ATTGGAATCCTGGATAACTAACGCCCAAGGTTTGTACTCAGGAGCATCTGAGGTTAGAAGCATTACGTTC
TCATCCGTCGATTCGTCATAGGCAGTATGAACAAGTATATCGCTTTCGGGCTTATTGCCTATCACTTCCT
CAACCTCCTCTGGTAACATCAGGATTGACTCCTGAATGACTAGTTGCTTTCCAGTCTCTTTCTCAATGAT
GTCAGAGAGATTTGTAGATCCTCCACTACACCCACCTTTGATTGGGCTTTTGGGTGAATTGGAATTCCCA
GTAAACACCTTGGTTTCACCAGTAGCACCTCTTTTGACAGGAATAGCACCTTCAGGTGGAACTACTGTCA
TCTTAGCGTTTTCTGGGAGAAGGGTTTCAATCATGTTTACGCAAAATCCACAAGTACCTTTTGGATTGTT
GTGAAACACCAGTCCTTCACTTATTCCGTTATCTCTCATGAATAGGGCTGATTGACCTTCAACATGGCCT
GCACTCACATAATTGGGATATGGAGTTGGACTACCCCCCAATCCCTTTTTCACTGCATCCAGCGCAGGAC
GCCCGCCGAGGCAGGCCAAGGCGACGAGGTGGTCGTTGGTCAACGCGGCCAACGCCGGATCAGGGCGAGA
TAACTGGGCAACAATTGACTCCAGTGCGGGTCTGCCCCCGTTGTTGGATGCAATAGCCACTACCTGCTCA
GGGGTGGAGACGACCGGTGGAAAGCGGGCAGTGAGCGCAACGCAATTAATGTGAGTTAGCTCACTCATTA
GGCACCCCAGGCTTTACACTTTATGCTTCCGGCTCGTATGTTGTGTGGAATTGTGAGCGGATAACAATTT
CACACAGGAAACAGCTATGACCATGATTACGCCAAGCGCGCAATTAACCCTCACTAAAGGGAACAAAAGC
TGGAGGACCTCGAGGGGGGGCCCGGTACCCAATTCGCCCTATAGTGAGTCGTATTACGCGCGCTCACTGG
CCGTCGTTTTACAACGTCGTGACTGGGAAAACCCTGGCGTTACCCAACTTAATCGCCTTGCAGCACATCC
CCCTTTCGCCAGCTGGCGTAATAGCGAAGAGGCCCGCACCGATCGCCCTTCCCAACAGTTGCGCAGCCTG
AATGGCGAATGGGACGCGCCCTGTAGCGGCGCCCGTCTCCTTGAGCGGGGCACCCGTCAGTGCATTGCGC
CATGCATGCACTGCCTCCACTGCGGTCACGCCGCCACGTTTTGCAATCTTGAGAAGTTGGCCTGTGTCCA
ACTGTAACGGTGGACCTCTCAACTCTCCCGCCACCGTGAGCAAGGCCTCCAGAGCGCGTGCGCCGGACCA
CTGTTTGCCGACGCCAACGATCGCTTCGTGTGTCGCCTCTGGCAACGCTGCGATCATGTCCTGATACTTG
ACAGCGACGGTCCCTAACGCTGCCGGGTGTTGGCTTAACGCAACGATGTGCGCGTGTGTAAACCCGTGGC
CGACCAGTGCCTCGTGGTGCTGCGCCACTGTCGAACGAACCTTCGGTTTGATCTTCTCCTGTTGCTGCTG
GCTGTAGCCGAGCGTGCGTAGATCGGCGATATCAGCGTAATCTGGAACATCGTATGGGTAAAAGCCTGCT
TTTTTGTACAAAGTTGGCATTATAAAAAAGCATTGCTCATCAATTTGTTGCAACGAACAGGTCACTATCA
GTCAAAATAAAATCATTATTTGGGGCCCGAGCTTAAGACTGGCCGTCGTTTTACAACGTCGTGACTGGGA
AAACATCCATGCTAGCGTTAACGCGAGAGTAGGGAACTGCCAGGCATCAAATAAAACGAAAGGCTCAGTC
GGAAGACTGGGCCTTTCGTTTTATCTGTTGTTTGTCGGTGAACGCTCTCCTGAGTAGGACAAATCCGCCG
GG
